Addgene plasmid #20298: pAAV-EF1a-double floxed-hChR2(H134R)-EYFP-WPRE-HGHpA
Depositing lab: Karl Deisseroth.
Backbone
  Vector backbone: pAAV
  Backbone manufacturer: Stratagene
  Backbone size w/o insert (bp): 5604
  Vector type: Mammalian Expression, AAV
Growth in bacteria
  Bacterial resistance: Ampicillin, 100 μg/mL
  Growth temperature: 37°C
  Growth strain: NEB Stable
  Copy number: High Copy
Gene/Insert
  Gene/Insert name: channelrhodopsin-2 (alt names: hChR2(H134R); cop4; ChR2)
  Species: C. reinhardtii
  Insert size (bp): 1662
  Mutation: humanized ChR2 gene with histidine 134 changed to arginine, to achieve higher currents
  Promoter: EF1alpha
  Tag / fusion protein: EYFP (C terminal on insert)
  Cloning method: Restriction Enzyme; 5′ cloning site AscI (not destroyed); 3′ cloning site NheI (not destroyed)
  Sequencing primers: 5′ n/a
Terms and licenses: Academic/Nonprofit Terms; Industry Terms: Not Available to Industry
Depositor comments: Please see http://www.optogenetics.org for additional information.
How to cite: pAAV-EF1a-double floxed-hChR2(H134R)-EYFP-WPRE-HGHpA was a gift from Karl Deisseroth (Addgene plasmid # 20298 ; http://n2t.net/addgene:20298 ; RRID:Addgene_20298) For viral preps, please replace (Addgene plasmid # 20298) in the above sentence with: (Addgene viral prep # 20298-AAV1), (Addgene viral prep # 20298-AAV5), (Addgene viral prep # 20298-AAV9), (Addgene viral prep # 20298-AAVrg), or (Addgene viral prep # 20298-PHPeB)
