[The description below was written by a language model from this plasmid's Addgene catalogue record and pLannotate feature annotations shown in this document.]
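Description:
pAAV-EF1a-double floxed-hChR2(H134R)-EYFP-WPRE-HGHpA is an AAV transfer plasmid built on the Stratagene pAAV backbone for Cre-dependent expression of a channelrhodopsin in mammalian cells. It is propagated in E. coli as a high-copy plasmid through a ColE1/pUC-type origin and selected with ampicillin (AmpR); an f1/M13 phage origin is also present in the backbone. The expression cassette lies between AAV2 inverted terminal repeats, which allow the intervening DNA to be packaged into recombinant AAV particles. The depositor sequence shows both ITRs intact, whereas the sequencing-derived record annotates only short fragments of the left ITR. This may reflect the difficulty of reading through these repeats, but the record does not say.

The payload is a humanized channelrhodopsin-2 from Chlamydomonas reinhardtii carrying the H134R substitution, which the record says gives higher currents, fused at its C terminus to EYFP. This reading frame sits in reverse orientation relative to the upstream human EF-1α promoter and is bracketed by two pairs of mutually incompatible recombinase sites, lox2272 and loxP, with the sites of each pair facing each other (a "double floxed" inverted or DIO/FLEX arrangement). Without Cre, the antisense orientation means no functional protein should be made. Cre inverts the cassette through one lox pair and then excises a site through the other, locking the fusion in the sense orientation for strong constitutive transcription. A downstream WPRE enhances transcript expression and the human growth hormone polyadenylation signal terminates the message. The construct is suited to optogenetic studies, giving blue-light-driven cation currents and a fluorescent label restricted to Cre-expressing cell populations after viral delivery.
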