Features (pLannotate 1.2.2; 25 found; start..end, strand, type, name):
      1..141     -  repeat_region  AAV2 ITR: inverted terminal repeat of adeno-associated virus serotype 2 inverted
    169..235     +  CDS            small t antigen (fragment): SV40 (simian virus 40) small t antigen
    261..472     +  promoter       EF-1α core promoter: core promoter for human elongation factor EF-1α
    473..581     +  intron         EF-1α intron A (fragment): intron upstream of the start codon of human EF-1α
   1207..1410    +  intron         EF-1α intron A: truncated intron upstream of the start codon of human EF-1α
   1426..1443    +  misc_feature   MCS (fragment): pUC18/19 multiple cloning site
   1450..1483    +  protein_bind   lox2272: Cre-mediated recombination occurs in the 8-bp core sequence (GGATACTT). lox2272 sites are compatible with each other, but incompatible with loxP or loxN sites (Lee and Saito, 1988). Cre recombinase
   1484..1533    -  intron         β-globin intron (fragment): internally truncated intron from human β-globin
   1534..1567    +  protein_bind   loxP: Cre-mediated recombination occurs in the 8-bp core sequence (GCATACAT). Cre recombinase
   1579..2298    -  CDS            EYFP: enhanced YFP mammalian codon-optimized
   2314..3240    -  CDS            ChR2(H134R): H134R mutant of an N-terminal fragment of channelrhodopsin-2 from the alga Chlamydomonas reinhardtii (Nagel et al., 2005) blue light-activated cation channel
   3251..3284    -  protein_bind   lox2272: Cre-mediated recombination occurs in the 8-bp core sequence (GGATACTT). lox2272 sites are compatible with each other, but incompatible with loxP or loxN sites (Lee and Saito, 1988). Cre recombinase
   3285..3334    -  intron         β-globin intron (fragment): internally truncated intron from human β-globin
   3335..3368    -  protein_bind   loxP: Cre-mediated recombination occurs in the 8-bp core sequence (GCATACAT). Cre recombinase
   3369..3393    +  misc_feature   MCS (fragment): pBluescript multiple cloning site
   3393..3981    +  misc_feature   WPRE: woodchuck hepatitis virus posttranscriptional regulatory element
   4013..4489    +  polyA_signal   hGH poly(A) signal: human growth hormone polyadenylation signal
   4529..4669    +  repeat_region  AAV2 ITR: inverted terminal repeat of adeno-associated virus serotype 2 inverted
   4674..4725    -  misc_feature   bom (fragment): basis of mobility region from pBR322
   4744..5124    +  rep_origin     M13 ori (sequence partly withheld): M13 bacteriophage origin of replication; arrow indicates direction of (+) strand synthesis
   5200..5249    -  misc_feature   bom (fragment): basis of mobility region from pBR322
   5351..5386    -  CDS            rop (fragment): Rop protein, which maintains plasmids at low copy number; rop
   5481..5585    +  promoter       AmpR promoter: bla
   5586..6446    +  CDS            AmpR: β-lactamase; bla; confers resistance to ampicillin, carbenicillin, and related antibiotics
   6617..7205    +  rep_origin     ori: high-copy-number ColE1/pMB1/pBR322/pUC origin of replication
>Addgene plasmid #20298 | pAAV-EF1a-double floxed-hChR2(H134R)-EYFP-WPRE-HGHpA | depositor full sequence | sequence record 9545 | Author sequence
CCTGCAGGCAGCTGCGCGCTCGCTCGCTCACTGAGGCCGCCCGGGCAAAGCCCGGGCGTCGGGCGACCTT
TGGTCGCCCGGCCTCAGTGAGCGAGCGAGCGCGCAGAGAGGGAGTGGCCAACTCCATCACTAGGGGTTCC
TGCGGCCGCACGCGTAAGCTTTGCAAAGATGGATAAAGTTTTAAACAGAGAGGAATCTTTGCAGCTAATG
GACCTTCTAGGTCTTGAAAGGAGTGGGAATTGGCTCCGGTGCCCGTCAGTGGGCAGAGCGCACATCGCCC
ACAGTCCCCGAGAAGTTGGGGGGAGGGGTCGGCAATTGAACCGGTGCCTAGAGAAGGTGGCGCGGGGTAA
ACTGGGAAAGTGATGTCGTGTACTGGCTCCGCCTTTTTCCCGAGGGTGGGGGAGAACCGTATATAAGTGC
AGTAGTCGCCGTGAACGTTCTTTTTCGCAACGGGTTTGCCGCCAGAACACAGGTAAGTGCCGTGTGTGGT
TCCCGCGGGCCTGGCCTCTTTACGGGTTATGGCCCTTGCGTGCCTTGAATTACTTCCACTGGCTGCAGTA
CGTGATTCTTGATCCCGAGCTTCGGGTTGGAAGTGGGTGGGAGAGTTCGAGGCCTTGCGCTTAAGGAGCC
CCTTCGCCTCGTGCTTGAGTTGAGGCCTGGCCTGGGCGCTGGGGCCGCCGCGTGCGAATCTGGTGGCACC
TTCGCGCCTGTCTCGCTGCTTTCGATAAGTCTCTAGCCATTTAAAATTTTTGATGACCTGCTGCGACGCT
TTTTTTCTGGCAAGATAGTCTTGTAAATGCGGGCCAAGATCTGCACACTGGTATTTCGGTTTTTGGGGCC
GCGGGCGGCGACGGGGCCCGTGCGTCCCAGCGCACATGTTCGGCGAGGCGGGGCCTGCGAGCGCGGCCAC
CGAGAATCGGACGGGGGTAGTCTCAAGCTGGCCGGCCTGCTCTGGTGCCTGGCCTCGCGCCGCCGTGTAT
CGCCCCGCCCTGGGCGGCAAGGCTGGCCCGGTCGGCACCAGTTGCGTGAGCGGAAAGATGGCCGCTTCCC
GGCCCTGCTGCAGGGAGCTCAAAATGGAGGACGCGGCGCTCGGGAGAGCGGGCGGGTGAGTCACCCACAC
AAAGGAAAAGGGCCTTTCCGTCCTCAGCCGTCGCTTCATGTGACTCCACGGAGTACCGGGCGCCGTCCAG
GCACCTCGATTAGTTCTCGAGCTTTTGGAGTACGTCGTCTTTAGGTTGGGGGGAGGGGTTTTATGCGATG
GAGTTTCCCCACACTGAGTGGGTGGAGACTGAAGTTAGGCCAGCTTGGCACTTGATGTAATTCTCCTTGG
AATTTGCCCTTTTTGAGTTTGGATCTTGGTTCATTCTCAAGCCTCAGACAGTGGTTCAAAGTTTTTTTCT
TCCATTTCAGGTGTCGTGAGGTACCGGATCCTCTAGAGTCGACTCCGGAATAACTTCGTATAGGATACTT
TATACGAAGTTATGCAGAATGGTAGCTGGATTGTAGCTGCTATTAGCAATATGAAACCTCTTAATAACTT
CGTATAGCATACATTATACGAAGTTATGGCGCGCCCTATTACTTGTACAGCTCGTCCATGCCGAGAGTGA
TCCCGGCGGCGGTCACGAACTCCAGCAGGACCATGTGATCGCGCTTCTCGTTGGGGTCTTTGCTCAGGGC
GGACTGGTAGCTCAGGTAGTGGTTGTCGGGCAGCAGCACGGGGCCGTCGCCGATGGGGGTGTTCTGCTGG
TAGTGGTCGGCGAGCTGCACGCTGCCGTCCTCGATGTTGTGGCGGATCTTGAAGTTCACCTTGATGCCGT
TCTTCTGCTTGTCGGCCATGATATAGACGTTGTGGCTGTTGTAGTTGTACTCCAGCTTGTGCCCCAGGAT
GTTGCCGTCCTCCTTGAAGTCGATGCCCTTCAGCTCGATGCGGTTCACCAGGGTGTCGCCCTCGAACTTC
ACCTCGGCGCGGGTCTTGTAGTTGCCGTCGTCCTTGAAGAAGATGGTGCGCTCCTGGACGTAGCCTTCGG
GCATGGCGGACTTGAAGAAGTCGTGCTGCTTCATGTGGTCGGGGTAGCGGGCGAAGCACTGCAGGCCGTA
GCCGAAGGTGGTCACGAGGGTGGGCCAGGGCACGGGCAGCTTGCCGGTGGTGCAGATGAACTTCAGGGTC
AGCTTGCCGTAGGTGGCATCGCCCTCGCCCTCGCCGGACACGCTGAACTTGTGGCCGTTTACGTCGCCGT
CCAGCTCGACCAGGATGGGCACCACCCCGGTGAACAGCTCCTCGCCCTTGCTCACCATGGTGGCGGCCGC
TGGCACGGCTCCGGCCTCGGCTTCGTCTTCGACGAGAGTCTCGACCTCGATCTCCGTTCCGCCGATGTTC
AGTTTGGTGGTTTTGCGGATATCTCCGTGAATCAATATGTGCTCGTGGATCAGGACGCGCAGGTAGTGTC
CCAACAACCCCCAACAATTTTTACTCATCAGATCAATAATCGTGTGACCTACGGTGGAGCCATAGACGCT
CAGGACGCCAAAACCTTCGGGCCCCAAAATGAAGAGAATTGGGAACATACCCCAGCTCACGAAAAACAGC
CATGCCATGCCGGTCACGACCTGGCGGCACCGACCCTTTGGCACAGTATGATAACCCTCGATATATGCTT
TGGCGGCGTGAAAAAATGTGTTCGCGCCATAGCACAATCCAAGACAAAAGAAGATGACTTTAACATAGCC
GGTTGCCATGGCGCTGGTAGCCCCCCACACGATAGTCCCGATGTCTGAGACAAGGAGTCCCATGGTTCTC
CTGCTGTAGTCGTTGCTCAGGCCGGTGAGGTTGCTCAGGCGGATAAGGATGACAGGACAAGTGAGCAGCC
ACTCTGCATAGCGCAGCCACTGCACCCGGTGTCCTGTGGCAAGGTAGAGCATAGAGGGATTCTTAAACTC
AAAAAAGAACTCGAGAATCACCTTAACCATTTCAATGGCGCACACATAGATCTCCTCCCAGCCGCATGTA
GATTTCCAGGTTTGGTAGGCATAGAACATCAGCAGCAAAATGCTGAATCCTGCTGCAAGCCACTGCAGGA
CATTTGACGCGGTCTGAGCGCCGTTCGTGCCGCGAGATTCAATCCATCCGGCACAGTAACATTGATCCTC
AGGGACCAGGACGGACCCGTTCACCACCACAGGATTAGTAACGAACAAAAGTTCGCGTCCGACGGCAGAC
AAAGCGCCGCCATAGTCCATGGTGGCTAGCATAACTTCGTATAAAGTATCCTATACGAAGTTATTTGCCT
TAACCCAGAAATTATCACTGTTATTCTTTAGAATGGTGCAAAGAATAACTTCGTATAATGTATGCTATAC
GAAGTTATGAATTCGATATCAAGCTTATCGATAATCAACCTCTGGATTACAAAATTTGTGAAAGATTGAC
TGGTATTCTTAACTATGTTGCTCCTTTTACGCTATGTGGATACGCTGCTTTAATGCCTTTGTATCATGCT
ATTGCTTCCCGTATGGCTTTCATTTTCTCCTCCTTGTATAAATCCTGGTTGCTGTCTCTTTATGAGGAGT
TGTGGCCCGTTGTCAGGCAACGTGGCGTGGTGTGCACTGTGTTTGCTGACGCAACCCCCACTGGTTGGGG
CATTGCCACCACCTGTCAGCTCCTTTCCGGGACTTTCGCTTTCCCCCTCCCTATTGCCACGGCGGAACTC
ATCGCCGCCTGCCTTGCCCGCTGCTGGACAGGGGCTCGGCTGTTGGGCACTGACAATTCCGTGGTGTTGT
CGGGGAAATCATCGTCCTTTCCTTGGCTGCTCGCCTATGTTGCCACCTGGATTCTGCGCGGGACGTCCTT
CTGCTACGTCCCTTCGGCCCTCAATCCAGCGGACCTTCCTTCCCGCGGCCTGCTGCCGGCTCTGCGGCCT
CTTCCGCGTCTTCGCCTTCGCCCTCAGACGAGTCGGATCTCCCTTTGGGCCGCCTCCCCGCATCGATACC
GAGCGCTGCTCGAGAGATCTACGGGTGGCATCCCTGTGACCCCTCCCCAGTGCCTCTCCTGGCCCTGGAA
GTTGCCACTCCAGTGCCCACCAGCCTTGTCCTAATAAAATTAAGTTGCATCATTTTGTCTGACTAGGTGT
CCTTCTATAATATTATGGGGTGGAGGGGGGTGGTATGGAGCAAGGGGCAAGTTGGGAAGACAACCTGTAG
GGCCTGCGGGGTCTATTGGGAACCAAGCTGGAGTGCAGTGGCACAATCTTGGCTCACTGCAATCTCCGCC
TCCTGGGTTCAAGCGATTCTCCTGCCTCAGCCTCCCGAGTTGTTGGGATTCCAGGCATGCATGACCAGGC
TCAGCTAATTTTTGTTTTTTTGGTAGAGACGGGGTTTCACCATATTGGCCAGGCTGGTCTCCAACTCCTA
ATCTCAGGTGATCTACCCACCTTGGCCTCCCAAATTGCTGGGATTACAGGCGTGAACCACTGCTCCCTTC
CCTGTCCTTCTGATTTTGTAGGTAACCACGTGCGGACCGAGCGGCCGCAGGAACCCCTAGTGATGGAGTT
GGCCACTCCCTCTCTGCGCGCTCGCTCGCTCACTGAGGCCGGGCGACCAAAGGTCGCCCGACGCCCGGGC
TTTGCCCGGGCGGCCTCAGTGAGCGAGCGAGCGCGCAGCTGCCTGCAGGGGCGCCTGATGCGGTATTTTC
TCCTTACGCATCTGTGCGGTATTTCACACCGCATA
[142 nt withheld, positions 4726-4867]
C
[141 nt withheld, positions 4869-5009]
CCTTTGACGTTGGAGTCCACGTTCTTT
[37 nt withheld, positions 5037-5073]
ACCCTATCTCGGGCTATTCTTTTGATTTATAAGGGATTTTGCCGATTTCGGCCTATTGGTTAAAAAATGA
GCTGATTTAACAAAAATTTAACGCGAATTTTAACAAAATATTAACGTTTACAATTTTATGGTGCACTCTC
AGTACAATCTGCTCTGATGCCGCATAGTTAAGCCAGCCCCGACACCCGCCAACACCCGCTGACGCGCCCT
GACGGGCTTGTCTGCTCCCGGCATCCGCTTACAGACAAGCTGTGACCGTCTCCGGGAGCTGCATGTGTCA
GAGGTTTTCACCGTCATCACCGAAACGCGCGAGACGAAAGGGCCTCGTGATACGCCTATTTTTATAGGTT
AATGTCATGATAATAATGGTTTCTTAGACGTCAGGTGGCACTTTTCGGGGAAATGTGCGCGGAACCCCTA
TTTGTTTATTTTTCTAAATACATTCAAATATGTATCCGCTCATGAGACAATAACCCTGATAAATGCTTCA
ATAATATTGAAAAAGGAAGAGTATGAGTATTCAACATTTCCGTGTCGCCCTTATTCCCTTTTTTGCGGCA
TTTTGCCTTCCTGTTTTTGCTCACCCAGAAACGCTGGTGAAAGTAAAAGATGCTGAAGATCAGTTGGGTG
CACGAGTGGGTTACATCGAACTGGATCTCAACAGCGGTAAGATCCTTGAGAGTTTTCGCCCCGAAGAACG
TTTTCCAATGATGAGCACTTTTAAAGTTCTGCTATGTGGCGCGGTATTATCCCGTATTGACGCCGGGCAA
GAGCAACTCGGTCGCCGCATACACTATTCTCAGAATGACTTGGTTGAGTACTCACCAGTCACAGAAAAGC
ATCTTACGGATGGCATGACAGTAAGAGAATTATGCAGTGCTGCCATAACCATGAGTGATAACACTGCGGC
CAACTTACTTCTGACAACGATCGGAGGACCGAAGGAGCTAACCGCTTTTTTGCACAACATGGGGGATCAT
GTAACTCGCCTTGATCGTTGGGAACCGGAGCTGAATGAAGCCATACCAAACGACGAGCGTGACACCACGA
TGCCTGTAGCAATGGCAACAACGTTGCGCAAACTATTAACTGGCGAACTACTTACTCTAGCTTCCCGGCA
ACAATTAATAGACTGGATGGAGGCGGATAAAGTTGCAGGACCACTTCTGCGCTCGGCCCTTCCGGCTGGC
TGGTTTATTGCTGATAAATCTGGAGCCGGTGAGCGTGGGTCTCGCGGTATCATTGCAGCACTGGGGCCAG
ATGGTAAGCCCTCCCGTATCGTAGTTATCTACACGACGGGGAGTCAGGCAACTATGGATGAACGAAATAG
ACAGATCGCTGAGATAGGTGCCTCACTGATTAAGCATTGGTAACTGTCAGACCAAGTTTACTCATATATA
CTTTAGATTGATTTAAAACTTCATTTTTAATTTAAAAGGATCTAGGTGAAGATCCTTTTTGATAATCTCA
TGACCAAAATCCCTTAACGTGAGTTTTCGTTCCACTGAGCGTCAGACCCCGTAGAAAAGATCAAAGGATC
TTCTTGAGATCCTTTTTTTCTGCGCGTAATCTGCTGCTTGCAAACAAAAAAACCACCGCTACCAGCGGTG
GTTTGTTTGCCGGATCAAGAGCTACCAACTCTTTTTCCGAAGGTAACTGGCTTCAGCAGAGCGCAGATAC
CAAATACTGTCCTTCTAGTGTAGCCGTAGTTAGGCCACCACTTCAAGAACTCTGTAGCACCGCCTACATA
CCTCGCTCTGCTAATCCTGTTACCAGTGGCTGCTGCCAGTGGCGATAAGTCGTGTCTTACCGGGTTGGAC
TCAAGACGATAGTTACCGGATAAGGCGCAGCGGTCGGGCTGAACGGGGGGTTCGTGCACACAGCCCAGCT
TGGAGCGAACGACCTACACCGAACTGAGATACCTACAGCGTGAGCTATGAGAAAGCGCCACGCTTCCCGA
AGGGAGAAAGGCGGACAGGTATCCGGTAAGCGGCAGGGTCGGAACAGGAGAGCGCACGAGGGAGCTTCCA
GGGGGAAACGCCTGGTATCTTTATAGTCCTGTCGGGTTTCGCCACCTCTGACTTGAGCGTCGATTTTTGT
GATGCTCGTCAGGGGGGCGGAGCCTATGGAAAAACGCCAGCAACGCGGCCTTTTTACGGTTCCTGGCCTT
TTGCTGGCCTTTTGCTCACATGT
