Features (pLannotate 1.2.2; 24 found; start..end, strand, type, name):
     13..40      +  repeat_region  AAV2 ITR (fragment): inverted terminal repeat of adeno-associated virus serotype 2 inverted
     69..96      +  repeat_region  AAV2 ITR (fragment): inverted terminal repeat of adeno-associated virus serotype 2 inverted
    159..225     +  CDS            small t antigen (fragment): SV40 (simian virus 40) small t antigen
    232..1410    +  promoter       EF-1α promoter: strong constitutive promoter for human elongation factor EF-1α
   1417..1434    +  misc_feature   MCS (fragment): pUC18/19 multiple cloning site
   1441..1474    +  protein_bind   lox2272: Cre-mediated recombination occurs in the 8-bp core sequence (GGATACTT). lox2272 sites are compatible with each other, but incompatible with loxP or loxN sites (Lee and Saito, 1988). Cre recombinase
   1475..1524    -  intron         β-globin intron (fragment): internally truncated intron from human β-globin
   1525..1558    +  protein_bind   loxP: Cre-mediated recombination occurs in the 8-bp core sequence (GCATACAT). Cre recombinase
   1570..2289    -  CDS            EYFP: enhanced YFP mammalian codon-optimized
   2305..3231    -  CDS            ChR2(H134R): H134R mutant of an N-terminal fragment of channelrhodopsin-2 from the alga Chlamydomonas reinhardtii (Nagel et al., 2005) blue light-activated cation channel
   3242..3275    -  protein_bind   lox2272: Cre-mediated recombination occurs in the 8-bp core sequence (GGATACTT). lox2272 sites are compatible with each other, but incompatible with loxP or loxN sites (Lee and Saito, 1988). Cre recombinase
   3276..3325    -  intron         β-globin intron (fragment): internally truncated intron from human β-globin
   3326..3359    -  protein_bind   loxP: Cre-mediated recombination occurs in the 8-bp core sequence (GCATACAT). Cre recombinase
   3360..3384    +  misc_feature   MCS (fragment): pBluescript multiple cloning site
   3384..3972    +  misc_feature   WPRE: woodchuck hepatitis virus posttranscriptional regulatory element
   4004..4480    +  polyA_signal   hGH poly(A) signal: human growth hormone polyadenylation signal
   4520..4660    +  repeat_region  AAV2 ITR: inverted terminal repeat of adeno-associated virus serotype 2 inverted
   4665..4716    -  misc_feature   bom (fragment): basis of mobility region from pBR322
   4735..5190    +  rep_origin     f1 ori (sequence partly withheld): f1 bacteriophage origin of replication; arrow indicates direction of (+) strand synthesis
   5191..5240    -  misc_feature   bom (fragment): basis of mobility region from pBR322
   5342..5377    -  CDS            rop (fragment): Rop protein, which maintains plasmids at low copy number; rop
   5472..5576    +  promoter       AmpR promoter: bla
   5577..6437    +  CDS            AmpR: β-lactamase; bla; confers resistance to ampicillin, carbenicillin, and related antibiotics
   6608..7196    +  rep_origin     ori: high-copy-number ColE1/pMB1/pBR322/pUC origin of replication
>Addgene plasmid #20298 | pAAV-EF1a-double floxed-hChR2(H134R)-EYFP-WPRE-HGHpA | addgene full sequence | sequence record 191904 | Addgene NGS Result
TCCTGCAGGCAGCTGCGCGCTCGCTCGCTCACTGAGGCCGCCCGGGCGTCGGGCGACCTTTGGTCGCCCG
GCCTCAGTGAGCGAGCGAGCGCGCAGAGAGGGAGTGGCCAACTCCATCACTAGGGGTTCCTGCGGCCGCA
CGCGTAAGCTTTGCAAAGATGGATAAAGTTTTAAACAGAGAGGAATCTTTGCAGCTAATGGACCTTCTAG
GTCTTGAAAGGAGTGGGAATTGGCTCCGGTGCCCGTCAGTGGGCAGAGCGCACATCGCCCACAGTCCCCG
AGAAGTTGGGGGGAGGGGTCGGCAATTGAACCGGTGCCTAGAGAAGGTGGCGCGGGGTAAACTGGGAAAG
TGATGTCGTGTACTGGCTCCGCCTTTTTCCCGAGGGTGGGGGAGAACCGTATATAAGTGCAGTAGTCGCC
GTGAACGTTCTTTTTCGCAACGGGTTTGCCGCCAGAACACAGGTAAGTGCCGTGTGTGGTTCCCGCGGGC
CTGGCCTCTTTACGGGTTATGGCCCTTGCGTGCCTTGAATTACTTCCACCTGGCTGCAGTACGTGATTCT
TGATCCCGAGCTTCGGGTTGGAAGTGGGTGGGAGAGTTCGAGGCCTTGCGCTTAAGGAGCCCCTTCGCCT
CGTGCTTGAGTTGAGGCCTGGCCTGGGCGCTGGGGCCGCCGCGTGCGAATCTGGTGGCACCTTCGCGCCT
GTCTCGCTGCTTTCGATAAGTCTCTAGCCATTTAAAATTTTTGATGACCTGCTGCGACGCTTTTTTTCTG
GCAAGATAGTCTTGTAAATGCGGGCCAAGATCTGCACACTGGTATTTCGGTTTTTGGGGCCGCGGGCGGC
GACGGGGCCCGTGCGTCCCAGCGCACATGTTCGGCGAGGCGGGGCCTGCGAGCGCGGCCACCGAGAATCG
GACGGGGGTAGTCTCAAGCTGGCCGGCCTGCTCTGGTGCCTGGCCTCGCGCCGCCGTGTATCGCCCCGCC
CTGGGCGGCAAGGCTGGCCCGGTCGGCACCAGTTGCGTGAGCGGAAAGATGGCCGCTTCCCGGCCCTGCT
GCAGGGAGCTCAAAATGGAGGACGCGGCGCTCGGGAGAGCGGGCGGGTGAGTCACCCACACAAAGGAAAA
GGGCCTTTCCGTCCTCAGCCGTCGCTTCATGTGACTCCACGGAGTACCGGGCGCCGTCCAGGCACCTCGA
TTAGTTCTCGAGCTTTTGGAGTACGTCGTCTTTAGGTTGGGGGGAGGGGTTTTATGCGATGGAGTTTCCC
CACACTGAGTGGGTGGAGACTGAAGTTAGGCCAGCTTGGCACTTGATGTAATTCTCCTTGGAATTTGCCC
TTTTTGAGTTTGGATCTTGGTTCATTCTCAAGCCTCAGACAGTGGTTCAAAGTTTTTTTCTTCCATTTCA
GGTGTCGTGAGGTACCGGATCCTCTAGAGTCGACTCCGGAATAACTTCGTATAGGATACTTTATACGAAG
TTATGCAGAATGGTAGCTGGATTGTAGCTGCTATTAGCAATATGAAACCTCTTAATAACTTCGTATAGCA
TACATTATACGAAGTTATGGCGCGCCCTATTACTTGTACAGCTCGTCCATGCCGAGAGTGATCCCGGCGG
CGGTCACGAACTCCAGCAGGACCATGTGATCGCGCTTCTCGTTGGGGTCTTTGCTCAGGGCGGACTGGTA
GCTCAGGTAGTGGTTGTCGGGCAGCAGCACGGGGCCGTCGCCGATGGGGGTGTTCTGCTGGTAGTGGTCG
GCGAGCTGCACGCTGCCGTCCTCGATGTTGTGGCGGATCTTGAAGTTCACCTTGATGCCGTTCTTCTGCT
TGTCGGCCATGATATAGACGTTGTGGCTGTTGTAGTTGTACTCCAGCTTGTGCCCCAGGATGTTGCCGTC
CTCCTTGAAGTCGATGCCCTTCAGCTCGATGCGGTTCACCAGGGTGTCGCCCTCGAACTTCACCTCGGCG
CGGGTCTTGTAGTTGCCGTCGTCCTTGAAGAAGATGGTGCGCTCCTGGACGTAGCCTTCGGGCATGGCGG
ACTTGAAGAAGTCGTGCTGCTTCATGTGGTCGGGGTAGCGGGCGAAGCACTGCAGGCCGTAGCCGAAGGT
GGTCACGAGGGTGGGCCAGGGCACGGGCAGCTTGCCGGTGGTGCAGATGAACTTCAGGGTCAGCTTGCCG
TAGGTGGCATCGCCCTCGCCCTCGCCGGACACGCTGAACTTGTGGCCGTTTACGTCGCCGTCCAGCTCGA
CCAGGATGGGCACCACCCCGGTGAACAGCTCCTCGCCCTTGCTCACCATGGTGGCGGCCGCTGGCACGGC
TCCGGCCTCGGCTTCGTCTTCGACGAGAGTCTCGACCTCGATCTCCGTTCCGCCGATGTTCAGTTTGGTG
GTTTTGCGGATATCTCCGTGAATCAATATGTGCTCGTGGATCAGGACGCGCAGGTAGTGTCCCAACAACC
CCCAACAATTTTTACTCATCAGATCAATAATCGTGTGACCTACGGTGGAGCCATAGACGCTCAGGACGCC
AAAACCTTCGGGCCCCAAAATGAAGAGAATTGGGAACATACCCCAGCTCACGAAAAACAGCCATGCCATG
CCGGTCACGACCTGGCGGCACCGACCCTTTGGCACAGTATGATAACCCTCGATATATGCTTTGGCGGCGT
GAAAAAATGTGTTCGCGCCATAGCACAATCCAAGACAAAAGAAGATGACTTTAACATAGCCGGTTGCCAT
GGCGCTGGTAGCCCCCCACACGATAGTCCCGATGTCTGAGACAAGGAGTCCCATGGTTCTCCTGCTGTAG
TCGTTGCTCAGGCCGGTGAGGTTGCTCAGGCGGATAAGGATGACAGGACAAGTGAGCAGCCACTCTGCAT
AGCGCAGCCACTGCACCCGGTGTCCTGTGGCAAGGTAGAGCATAGAGGGATTCTTAAACTCAAAAAAGAA
CTCGAGAATCACCTTAACCATTTCAATGGCGCACACATAGATCTCCTCCCAGCCGCATGTAGATTTCCAG
GTTTGGTAGGCATAGAACATCAGCAGCAAAATGCTGAATCCTGCTGCAAGCCACTGCAGGACATTTGACG
CGGTCTGAGCGCCGTTCGTGCCGCGAGATTCAATCCATCCGGCACAGTAACATTGATCCTCAGGGACCAG
GACGGACCCGTTCACCACCACAGGATTAGTAACGAACAAAAGTTCGCGTCCGACGGCAGACAAAGCGCCG
CCATAGTCCATGGTGGCTAGCATAACTTCGTATAAAGTATCCTATACGAAGTTATTTGCCTTAACCCAGA
AATTATCACTGTTATTCTTTAGAATGGTGCAAAGAATAACTTCGTATAATGTATGCTATACGAAGTTATG
AATTCGATATCAAGCTTATCGATAATCAACCTCTGGATTACAAAATTTGTGAAAGATTGACTGGTATTCT
TAACTATGTTGCTCCTTTTACGCTATGTGGATACGCTGCTTTAATGCCTTTGTATCATGCTATTGCTTCC
CGTATGGCTTTCATTTTCTCCTCCTTGTATAAATCCTGGTTGCTGTCTCTTTATGAGGAGTTGTGGCCCG
TTGTCAGGCAACGTGGCGTGGTGTGCACTGTGTTTGCTGACGCAACCCCCACTGGTTGGGGCATTGCCAC
CACCTGTCAGCTCCTTTCCGGGACTTTCGCTTTCCCCCTCCCTATTGCCACGGCGGAACTCATCGCCGCC
TGCCTTGCCCGCTGCTGGACAGGGGCTCGGCTGTTGGGCACTGACAATTCCGTGGTGTTGTCGGGGAAAT
CATCGTCCTTTCCTTGGCTGCTCGCCTATGTTGCCACCTGGATTCTGCGCGGGACGTCCTTCTGCTACGT
CCCTTCGGCCCTCAATCCAGCGGACCTTCCTTCCCGCGGCCTGCTGCCGGCTCTGCGGCCTCTTCCGCGT
CTTCGCCTTCGCCCTCAGACGAGTCGGATCTCCCTTTGGGCCGCCTCCCCGCATCGATACCGAGCGCTGC
TCGAGAGATCTACGGGTGGCATCCCTGTGACCCCTCCCCAGTGCCTCTCCTGGCCCTGGAAGTTGCCACT
CCAGTGCCCACCAGCCTTGTCCTAATAAAATTAAGTTGCATCATTTTGTCTGACTAGGTGTCCTTCTATA
ATATTATGGGGTGGAGGGGGGTGGTATGGAGCAAGGGGCAAGTTGGGAAGACAACCTGTAGGGCCTGCGG
GGTCTATTGGGAACCAAGCTGGAGTGCAGTGGCACAATCTTGGCTCACTGCAATCTCCGCCTCCTGGGTT
CAAGCGATTCTCCTGCCTCAGCCTCCCGAGTTGTTGGGATTCCAGGCATGCATGACCAGGCTCAGCTAAT
TTTTGTTTTTTTGGTAGAGACGGGGTTTCACCATATTGGCCAGGCTGGTCTCCAACTCCTAATCTCAGGT
GATCTACCCACCTTGGCCTCCCAAATTGCTGGGATTACAGGCGTGAACCACTGCTCCCTTCCCTGTCCTT
CTGATTTTGTAGGTAACCACGTGCGGACCGAGCGGCCGCAGGAACCCCTAGTGATGGAGTTGGCCACTCC
CTCTCTGCGCGCTCGCTCGCTCACTGAGGCCGGGCGACCAAAGGTCGCCCGACGCCCGGGCTTTGCCCGG
GCGGCCTCAGTGAGCGAGCGAGCGCGCAGCTGCCTGCAGGGGCGCCTGATGCGGTATTTTCTCCTTACGC
ATCTGTGCGGTATTTCACACCGCATA
[95 nt withheld, positions 4717-4811]
T
[46 nt withheld, positions 4813-4858]
C
[141 nt withheld, positions 4860-5000]
CCTTTGACGTTGGAGTCCACGTTCTTT
[37 nt withheld, positions 5028-5064]
ACTCTATCTCGGGCTATTCTTTTGATTTATAAGGGATTTTGCCGATTTCGGTCTATTGGTTAAAAAATGA
GCTGATTTAACAAAAATTTAACGCGAATTTTAACAAAATATTAACGTTTACAATTTTATGGTGCACTCTC
AGTACAATCTGCTCTGATGCCGCATAGTTAAGCCAGCCCCGACACCCGCCAACACCCGCTGACGCGCCCT
GACGGGCTTGTCTGCTCCCGGCATCCGCTTACAGACAAGCTGTGACCGTCTCCGGGAGCTGCATGTGTCA
GAGGTTTTCACCGTCATCACCGAAACGCGCGAGACGAAAGGGCCTCGTGATACGCCTATTTTTATAGGTT
AATGTCATGATAATAATGGTTTCTTAGACGTCAGGTGGCACTTTTCGGGGAAATGTGCGCGGAACCCCTA
TTTGTTTATTTTTCTAAATACATTCAAATATGTATCCGCTCATGAGACAATAACCCTGATAAATGCTTCA
ATAATATTGAAAAAGGAAGAGTATGAGTATTCAACATTTCCGTGTCGCCCTTATTCCCTTTTTTGCGGCA
TTTTGCCTTCCTGTTTTTGCTCACCCAGAAACGCTGGTGAAAGTAAAAGATGCTGAAGATCAGTTGGGTG
CACGAGTGGGTTACATCGAACTGGATCTCAACAGCGGTAAGATCCTTGAGAGTTTTCGCCCCGAAGAACG
TTTTCCAATGATGAGCACTTTTAAAGTTCTGCTATGTGGCGCGGTATTATCCCGTATTGACGCCGGGCAA
GAGCAACTCGGTCGCCGCATACACTATTCTCAGAATGACTTGGTTGAGTACTCACCAGTCACAGAAAAGC
ATCTTACGGATGGCATGACAGTAAGAGAATTATGCAGTGCTGCCATAACCATGAGTGATAACACTGCGGC
CAACTTACTTCTGACAACGATCGGAGGACCGAAGGAGCTAACCGCTTTTTTGCACAACATGGGGGATCAT
GTAACTCGCCTTGATCGTTGGGAACCGGAGCTGAATGAAGCCATACCAAACGACGAGCGTGACACCACGA
TGCCTGTAGCAATGGCAACAACGTTGCGCAAACTATTAACTGGCGAACTACTTACTCTAGCTTCCCGGCA
ACAATTAATAGACTGGATGGAGGCGGATAAAGTTGCAGGACCACTTCTGCGCTCGGCCCTTCCGGCTGGC
TGGTTTATTGCTGATAAATCTGGAGCCGGTGAGCGTGGGTCTCGCGGTATCATTGCAGCACTGGGGCCAG
ATGGTAAGCCCTCCCGTATCGTAGTTATCTACACGACGGGGAGTCAGGCAACTATGGATGAACGAAATAG
ACAGATCGCTGAGATAGGTGCCTCACTGATTAAGCATTGGTAACTGTCAGACCAAGTTTACTCATATATA
CTTTAGATTGATTTAAAACTTCATTTTTAATTTAAAAGGATCTAGGTGAAGATCCTTTTTGATAATCTCA
TGACCAAAATCCCTTAACGTGAGTTTTCGTTCCACTGAGCGTCAGACCCCGTAGAAAAGATCAAAGGATC
TTCTTGAGATCCTTTTTTTCTGCGCGTAATCTGCTGCTTGCAAACAAAAAAACCACCGCTACCAGCGGTG
GTTTGTTTGCCGGATCAAGAGCTACCAACTCTTTTTCCGAAGGTAACTGGCTTCAGCAGAGCGCAGATAC
CAAATACTGTTCTTCTAGTGTAGCCGTAGTTAGGCCACCACTTCAAGAACTCTGTAGCACCGCCTACATA
CCTCGCTCTGCTAATCCTGTTACCAGTGGCTGCTGCCAGTGGCGATAAGTCGTGTCTTACCGGGTTGGAC
TCAAGACGATAGTTACCGGATAAGGCGCAGCGGTCGGGCTGAACGGGGGGTTCGTGCACACAGCCCAGCT
TGGAGCGAACGACCTACACCGAACTGAGATACCTACAGCGTGAGCTATGAGAAAGCGCCACGCTTCCCGA
AGGGAGAAAGGCGGACAGGTATCCGGTAAGCGGCAGGGTCGGAACAGGAGAGCGCACGAGGGAGCTTCCA
GGGGGAAACGCCTGGTATCTTTATAGTCCTGTCGGGTTTCGCCACCTCTGACTTGAGCGTCGATTTTTGT
GATGCTCGTCAGGGGGGCGGAGCCTATGGAAAAACGCCAGCAACGCGGCCTTTTTACGGTTCCTGGCCTT
TTGCTGGCCTTTTGCTCACATG
