>Addgene plasmid #20298 | pAAV-EF1a-double floxed-hChR2(H134R)-EYFP-WPRE-HGHpA | addgene partial sequence | sequence record 80885 | EGFP-N 5'-CGTCGCCGTCCAGCTCGACCAG-3'
CTCGCCCTTGCTCACCATGGTGGCGGCCGCTGGCACGGCTCCGGCCTCGGCTTCGTCTTCGACGAGAGTC
TCGACCTCGATCTCCGTTCCGCCGATGTTCAGTTTGGTGGTTTTGCGGATATCTCCGTGAATCAATATGT
GCTCGTGGATCAGGACGCGCAGGTAGTGTCCCAACAACCCCCAACAATTTTTACTCATCAGATCAATAAT
CGTGTGACCTACGGTGGAGCCATAGACGCTCAGGACGCCAAAACCTTCGGGCCCCAAAATGAAGAGAATT
GGGAACATACCCCAGCTCACGAAAAACAGCCATGCCATGCCGGTCACGACCTGGCGGCACCGACCCTTTG
GCACAGTATGATAACCCTCGATATATGCTTTGGCGGCGTGAAAAAATGTGTTCGCGCCATAGCACAATCC
AAGACAAAAGAAGATGACTTTAACATAGCCGGTTGCCATGGCGCTGGTAGCCCCCCACACGATAGTCCCG
ATGTCTGAGACAAGGAGTCCCATGGTTCTCCTGCTGTAGTCGTTGCTCAGGCCGGTGAGGTTGCTCAGGC
GGATAAGGATGACAGGACAAGTGAGCAGCCACTCTGCATAGCGCAGCCACTGCACCCGGTGTCCTGTGGC
AAGGTAGAGCATAGAGGGATTCTTAAACTCAAAAAAGAACTCGAGAATCACCTTAACCATTTCAATGGCG
CACACATAGATCTCCTCCCAGCCGCATGTAGATTTCCAGGTTTGGTAGGCATAGAACATCAGCAGCAAAA
TGCTGAATCCTGCTGCAAGCCACTGCAGGACATTTGACGCGGTCTGAGCGCCGTTCGTGCCGCGAGATTC
AATCCATCCGGCACAGTAACATTGATCCTCAGGGACCAGGACGGACCCGTTCACCACCACAGGATTAGTA
ACGAACAAAAGTTCGCGTCCGACGGCAGACAAAGCGCCGCCATAGTCCATGGTGGCTAGCATAACTTCGT
